Addgene plasmid #169319: pDONR 223 VPS4A
Purpose: Gateway entry vector for human VPS4A ORF
Depositing lab: Francisca Vazquez. Depositing organization: Broad Institute. Publication: Synthetic Lethal Interaction between the ESCRT Paralog Enzymes VPS4A and VPS4B in Cancers Harboring Loss of Chromosome 18q or 16q. Neggers JE, Paolella BR, Asfaw A, Rothberg MV, Skipper TA, Yang A, Kalekar RL, Krill-Burger JM, Dharia NV, Kugener G, Kalfon J, Yuan C, Dumont N, Gonzalez A, Abdusamad M, Li YY, Spurr LF, Wu WW, Durbin AD, Wolpin BM, Piccioni F, Root DE, Boehm JS, Cherniack AD, Tsherniak A, Hong AL, Hahn WC, Stegmaier K, Golub TR, Vazquez F, Aguirre AJ. Cell Rep. 2020 Dec 15;33(11):108493. doi: 10.1016/j.celrep.2020.108493. PubMed 33326793.
Backbone
  Vector backbone: pDONR223
  Vector type: Gateway Entry vector
Growth in bacteria
  Bacterial resistance: Spectinomycin, 50 μg/mL
  Growth temperature: 37°C
  Growth strain: DH5alpha
  Copy number: Unknown
Gene/Insert
  Gene/Insert name: VPS4A
  Species: H. sapiens (human)
  Entrez Gene: VPS4A (a.k.a. CIMDAG, SKD1, SKD1A, SKD2, VPS4, VPS4-1)
  Promoter: NA
  Cloning method: Gateway Cloning
  Sequencing primers: 5′ M13F; 3′ M13R
Resource information
  A portion of this plasmid was derived from a plasmid made by: Broad Institute Genetic Perturbation Platform
Terms and licenses: Academic/Nonprofit Terms; Industry Terms: Not Available to Industry
How to cite: pDONR 223 VPS4A was a gift from Francisca Vazquez (Addgene plasmid # 169319 ; http://n2t.net/addgene:169319 ; RRID:Addgene_169319)
