[The description below was written by a language model from this plasmid's Addgene catalogue record and pLannotate feature annotations shown in this document.]
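Description:
pDONR 223 VPS4A is a Gateway entry clone carrying the human VPS4A open reading frame in the pDONR223 backbone. It is a small bacterial plasmid of about 4.1 kb, maintained in E. coli through a high-copy ColE1/pUC-type origin and selected with spectinomycin. Resistance comes from the aadA aminoglycoside adenylyltransferase gene (SmR), which appears to be driven by a class 1 integron Pc promoter fragment located just upstream, across the sequence origin. Short annotated fragments of a gentamicin acetyltransferase gene, lacI, lacZα and a predicted E. coli protein are most likely backbone remnants rather than functional elements.

The VPS4A coding sequence (also known as SKD1 or VPS4) encodes an ESCRT-associated enzyme. It is flanked by two attL recombination sites, so an LR Clonase reaction can transfer it directionally into any compatible attR-containing destination vector. The automated annotation labels the upstream site attL3 and the downstream one attL2. pDONR223-derived entry clones normally carry attL1 and attL2, so the attL3 label may be an annotation artefact, but the record does not resolve this. No promoter drives the insert in this plasmid, as expected for an entry vector. The rrnB T1 and T2 terminators upstream of the cassette shield it from read-through transcription, and a T7 promoter lies downstream in the reverse orientation, facing the insert. The feature table shows no tags fused to the ORF, and the record does not say whether the ORF ends in a native stop codon.

The construct serves as a source clone for building VPS4A expression vectors. It was deposited in connection with work on the synthetic lethal relationship between the paralogs VPS4A and VPS4B in cancers with loss of chromosome 18q or 16q.
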