Features (pLannotate 1.2.2; 13 found; start..end, strand, type, name):
    199..255     +  CDS            GmR (fragment): gentamycin acetyltransferase; aacC1; confers resistance to gentamycin
    262..1053    +  CDS            SmR: aminoglycoside adenylyltransferase (Murphy, 1985); aadA; confers resistance to spectinomycin and streptomycin
   1146..1734    +  rep_origin     ori: high-copy-number ColE1/pMB1/pBR322/pUC origin of replication
   1917..2009    +  CDS            lacI (fragment): lac repressor; lacI; The lac repressor binds to the lac operator to inhibit transcription in E. coli. This inhibition can be relieved by adding lactose or isopropyl-β-D-thiogalactopyranoside (IPTG).
   2064..2091    -  terminator     rrnB T2 terminator: transcription terminator T2 from the E. coli rrnB gene
   2223..2266    +  terminator     rrnB T1 terminator: Escherichia coli rrnB; transcription terminator T1 from the E. coli rrnB gene
   2313..2349    -  CDS            lacZα (fragment): LacZα fragment of β-galactosidase; lacZ fragment
   2366..2461    +  protein_bind   attL3: mutant version of attL; recombination site for the Gateway® LR reaction LR Clonase™
   2464..3774    +  CDS            VPS4A: VPS4A_HUMAN - Also known as VPS4 From Homo sapiens (Human).
   3776..3875    -  protein_bind   attL2: mutant version of attL; recombination site for the Gateway® LR reaction LR Clonase™
   3893..3911    -  promoter       T7 promoter: promoter for bacteriophage T7 RNA polymerase
   4011..4100    +  CDS            YPR2_ECOLX (fragment): Protein predicted: Swiss-Prot protein existence level 4. From Escherichia coli.
   4101..23      +  promoter       Pc promoter (fragment) (across the origin): intI1 (promoter lies within the coding sequence); class 1 integron promoter
>Addgene plasmid #169319 | pDONR 223 VPS4A | addgene full sequence | sequence record 332493 | Addgene NGS Result
ACATAAGCCTGTTCGGTTCGTAAGCTGTAATGCAAGTAGCGTATGCGCTCACGCAACTGGTCCAGAACCT
TGACCGAACGCAGCGGTGGTAACGGCGCAGTGGCGGTTTTCATGGCTTGTTATGACTGTTTTTTTGGGGT
ACAGTCTATGCCTCGGGCATCCAAGCAGCAAGCGCGTTACGCCGTGGGTCGATGTTTGATGTTATGGAGC
AGCAACGATGTTACGCAGCAGGGCAGTCGCCCTAAAACAAAGTTAAACATTATGAGGGAAGCGGTGATCG
CCGAAGTATCGACTCAACTATCAGAGGTAGTTGGCGTCATCGAGCGCCATCTCGAACCGACGTTGCTGGC
CGTACATTTGTACGGCTCCGCAGTGGATGGCGGCCTGAAGCCACACAGTGATATTGATTTGCTGGTTACG
GTGACCGTAAGGCTTGATGAAACAACGCGGCGAGCTTTGATCAACGACCTTTTGGAAACTTCGGCTTCCC
CTGGAGAGAGCGAGATTCTCCGCGCTGTAGAAGTCACCATTGTTGTGCACGACGACATCATTCCGTGGCG
TTATCCAGCTAAGCGCGAACTGCAATTTGGAGAATGGCAGCGCAATGACATTCTTGCAGGTATCTTCGAG
CCAGCCACGATCGACATTGATCTGGCTATCTTGCTGACAAAAGCAAGAGAACATAGCGTTGCCTTGGTAG
GTCCAGCGGCGGAGGAACTCTTTGATCCGGTTCCTGAACAGGATCTATTTGAGGCGCTAAATGAAACCTT
AACGCTATGGAACTCGCCGCCCGACTGGGCTGGCGATGAGCGAAATGTAGTGCTTACGTTGTCCCGCATT
TGGTACAGCGCAGTAACCGGCAAAATCGCGCCGAAGGATGTCGCTGCCGACTGGGCAATGGAGCGCCTGC
CGGCCCAGTATCAGCCCGTCATACTTGAAGCTAGACAGGCTTATCTTGGACAAGAAGAAGATCGCTTGGC
CTCGCGCGCAGATCAGTTGGAAGAATTTGTCCACTACGTGAAAGGCGAGATCACCAAGGTAGTCGGCAAA
TAACCCTCGAGCCACCCATGACCAAAATCCCTTAACGTGAGTTACGCGTCGTTCCACTGAGCGTCAGACC
CCGTAGAAAAGATCAAAGGATCTTCTTGAGATCCTTTTTTTCTGCGCGTAATCTGCTGCTTGCAAACAAA
AAAACCACCGCTACCAGCGGTGGTTTGTTTGCCGGATCAAGAGCTACCAACTCTTTTTCCGAAGGTAACT
GGCTTCAGCAGAGCGCAGATACCAAATACTGTTCTTCTAGTGTAGCCGTAGTTAGGCCACCACTTCAAGA
ACTCTGTAGCACCGCCTACATACCTCGCTCTGCTAATCCTGTTACCAGTGGCTGCTGCCAGTGGCGATAA
GTCGTGTCTTACCGGGTTGGACTCAAGACGATAGTTACCGGATAAGGCGCAGCGGTCGGGCTGAACGGGG
GGTTCGTGCACACAGCCCAGCTTGGAGCGAACGACCTACACCGAACTGAGATACCTACAGCGTGAGCTAT
GAGAAAGCGCCACGCTTCCCGAAGGGAGAAAGGCGGACAGGTATCCGGTAAGCGGCAGGGTCGGAACAGG
AGAGCGCACGAGGGAGCTTCCAGGGGGAAACGCCTGGTATCTTTATAGTCCTGTCGGGTTTCGCCACCTC
TGACTTGAGCGTCGATTTTTGTGATGCTCGTCAGGGGGGCGGAGCCTATGGAAAAACGCCAGCAACGCGG
CCTTTTTACGGTTCCTGGCCTTTTGCTGGCCTTTTGCTCACATGTTCTTTCCTGCGTTATCCCCTGATTC
TGTGGATAACCGTATTACCGCCTTTGAGTGAGCTGATACCGCTCGCCGCAGCCGAACGACCGAGCGCAGC
GAGTCAGTGAGCGAGGAAGCGGAAGAGCGCCCAATACGCAAACCGCCTCTCCCCGCGCGTTGGCCGATTC
ATTAATGCAGCTGGCACGACAGGTTTCCCGACTGGAAAGCGGGCAGTGAGCGCAACGCAATTAATACGCG
TACCGCTAGCCAGGAAGAGTTTGTAGAAACGCAAAAAGGCCATCCGTCAGGATGGCCTTCTGCTTAGTTT
GATGCCTGGCAGTTTATGGCGGGCGTCCTGCCCGCCACCCTCCGGGCCGTTGCTTCACAACGTTCAAATC
CGCTCCCGGCGGATTTGTCCTACTCAGGAGAGCGTTCACCGACAAACAACAGATAAAACGAAAGGCCCAG
TCTTCCGACTGAGCCTTTCGTTTTATTTGATGCCTGGCAGTTCCCTACTCTCGCGTTAACGCTAGCATGG
ATGTTTTCCCAGTCACGACGTTGTAAAACGACGGCCAGTCTTAAGCTCGGGCCCCAAATAATGATTTTAT
TTTGACTGATAGTGACCTGTTCGTTGCAACAAATTGATGAGCAATGCTTTTTTATAATGCCAACTTTGTA
CAAAAAAGTTGGCATGACAACGTCAACCCTCCAGAAAGCCATTGATCTGGTGACGAAAGCCACAGAGGAG
GACAAAGCCAAGAACTACGAGGAGGCGCTGCGGCTGTACCAGCATGCGGTGGAGTACTTCCTCCACGCTA
TCAAGTATGAGGCCCACAGCGACAAGGCCAAGGAGAGCATTCGAGCCAAGTGCGTGCAGTACCTAGACCG
GGCCGAGAAGCTGAAGGATTATTTACGAAGCAAAGAGAAACACGGCAAGAAGCCAGTCAAAGAGAACCAG
AGTGAGGGCAAGGGCAGTGACAGTGACAGTGAAGGGGATAATCCGGAGAAAAAGAAACTGCAAGAACAGC
TGATGGGTGCCGTCGTGATGGAGAAGCCCAACATACGGTGGAACGACGTGGCCGGGCTGGAGGGGGCCAA
GGAGGCCCTCAAAGAAGCTGTCATTTTGCCAATCAAATTCCCACACTTGTTCACAGGCAAGCGCACCCCC
TGGCGGGGGATTCTGCTGTTCGGACCCCCTGGCACAGGGAAATCCTACCTGGCCAAAGCCGTGGCAACAG
AGGCCAACAACTCCACCTTCTTCTCTGTGTCCTCCTCAGATCTGATGTCCAAGTGGCTGGGGGAGAGTGA
AAAGCTGGTCAAGAACCTGTTTGAGCTGGCCAGGCAGCACAAGCCCTCCATCATCTTCATCGATGAGGTG
GATTCCCTCTGCGGGTCCCGAAATGAAAATGAGAGTGAGGCCGCCCGGAGGATCAAAACGGAGTTCTTGG
TCCAGATGCAGGGGGTGGGGAATAACAATGATGGGACTCTGGTTCTTGGAGCCACAAACATCCCATGGGT
GTTGGATTCGGCCATCAGGAGGAGGTTTGAAAAACGAATTTATATCCCCTTGCCGGAGGAAGCTGCCCGC
GCCCAGATGTTCCGGTTGCATCTCGGGAGCACTCCCCACAACCTCACGGATGCAAACATCCACGAGCTGG
CCCGGAAGACGGAAGGCTACTCGGGCGCGGACATCAGCATCATCGTGCGGGACTCTCTCATGCAGCCCGT
GAGGAAGGTGCAGTCGGCCACACACTTCAAAAAGGTCTGTGGCCCCTCTCGCACCAACCCCAGCATGATG
ATTGATGACCTCCTGACTCCATGCTCACCAGGGGACCCAGGAGCCATGGAGATGACTTGGATGGATGTCC
CTGGGGACAAACTCTTAGAGCCTGTGGTTTGCATGTCGGACATGCTGCGGTCTCTGGCCACCACCCGGCC
CACGGTGAATGCAGACGACCTCCTGAAAGTGAAGAAATTCTCAGAGGACTTTGGGCAAGAGAGTTACCCA
ACTTTCTTGTACAAAGTTGGCATTATAAGAAAGCATTGCTTATCAATTTGTTGCAACGAACAGGTCACTA
TCAGTCAAAATAAAATCATTATTTGCCATCCAGCTGATATCCCCTATAGTGAGTCGTATTACATGGTCAT
AGCTGTTTCCTGGCAGCTCTGGCCCGTGTCTCAAAATCTCTGATGTTACATTGCACAAGATAAAAATATA
TCATCATGCCTCCTCTAGACCAGCCAGGACAGAAATGCCTCGACTTCGCTGCTACCCAAGGTTGCCGGGT
GACGCACACCGTGGAAACGGATGAAGGCACGAACCCAGTGG
