>Addgene plasmid #169319 | pDONR 223 VPS4A | depositor partial sequence | sequence record 328358 | VPS4A ORF inserted into the gateway cassette
GTTCGTTGCAACAAATTGATGAGCAATGCTTTTTTATAATGCCAACTTTGTACAAAAAAGTTGGCATGAC
AACGTCAACCCTCCAGAAAGCCATTGATCTGGTGACGAAAGCCACAGAGGAGGACAAAGCCAAGAACTAC
GAGGAGGCGCTGCGGCTGTACCAGCATGCGGTGGAGTACTTCCTCCACGCTATCAAGTATGAGGCCCACA
GCGACAAGGCCAAGGAGAGCATTCGAGCCAAGTGCGTGCAGTACCTAGACCGGGCCGAGAAGCTGAAGGA
TTATTTACGAAGCAAAGAGAAACACGGCAAGAAGCCAGTCAAAGAGAACCAGAGTGAGGGCAAGGGCAGT
GACAGTGACAGTGAAGGGGATAATCCGGAGAAAAAGAAACTGCAAGAACAGCTGATGGGTGCCGTCGTGA
TGGAGAAGCCCAACATACGGTGGAACGACGTGGCCGGGCTGGAGGGGGCCAAGGAGGCCCTCAAAGAAGC
TGTCATTTTGCCAATCAAATTCCCACACTTGTTCACAGGCAAGCGCACCCCCTGGCGGGGGATTCTGCTG
TTCGGACCCCCTGGCACAGGGAAATCCTACCTGGCCAAAGCCGTGGCAACAGAGGCCAACAACTCCACCT
TCTTCTCTGTGTCCTCCTCAGATCTGATGTCCAAGTGGCTGGGGGAGAGTGAAAAGCTGGTCAAGAACCT
GTTTGAGCTGGCCAGGCAGCACAAGCCCTCCATCATCTTCATCGATGAGGTGGATTCCCTCTGCGGGTCC
CGAAATGAAAATGAGAGTGAGGCCGCCCGGAGGATCAAAACGGAGTTCTTGGTCCAGATGCAGGGGGTGG
GGAATAACAATGATGGGACTCTGGTTCTTGGAGCCACAAACATCCCATGGGTGTTGGATTCGGCCATCAG
GAGGAGGTTTGAAAAACGAATTTATATCCCCTTGCCGGAGGAAGCTGCCCGCGCCCAGATGTTCCGGTTG
CATCTCGGGAGCACTCCCCACAACCTCACGGATGCAAACATCCACGAGCTGGCCCGGAAGACGGAAGGCT
ACTCGGGCGCGGACATCAGCATCATCGTGCGGGACTCTCTCATGCAGCCCGTGAGGAAGGTGCAGTCGGC
CACACACTTCAAAAAGGTCTGTGGCCCCTCTCGCACCAACCCCAGCATGATGATTGATGACCTCCTGACT
CCATGCTCACCAGGGGACCCAGGAGCCATGGAGATGACTTGGATGGATGTCCCTGGGGACAAACTCTTAG
AGCCTGTGGTTTGCATGTCGGACATGCTGCGGTCTCTGGCCACCACCCGGCCCACGGTGAATGCAGACGA
CCTCCTGAAAGTGAAGAAATTCTCAGAGGACTTTGGGCAAGAGAGTTACCCAACTTTCTTGTACAAAGTT
GGCATTATAAGAAAGCATTGCTTATCAATTTGTTGCAACGAAC
